>Addgene plasmid #112103 | pEGFP-N1 Dynamin1 R290A D291A T292A | depositor partial sequence | sequence record 211028 | hDynamin1 R290A D291A T292A
ATGGGCAACCGCGGCATGGAAGATCTCATCCCGCTGGTCAACCGGCTGCAAGACGCCTTCTCTGCCATCG
GCCAGAACGCGGACCTCGACCTGCCGCAGATCGCTGTGGTGGGCGGCCAGAGCGCCGGCAAGAGCTCGGT
GCTCGAGAATTTCGTAGGCAGGGACTTCTTGCCTCGAGGATCTGGCATTGTTACCCGACGTCCCCTGGTC
TTGCAGCTGGTCAATGCAACCACAGAATATGCCGAGTTCCTGCACTGCAAGGGAAAGAAATTCACCGACT
TCGAGGAGGTGCGCCTTGAGATCGAGGCCGAGACCGACAGGGTCACCGGCACCAACAAGGGCATCTCGCC
GGTGCCTATCAACCTCCGCGTCTACTCGCCGCACGTGCTGAACCTGACCCTGGTGGACCTGCCCGGAATG
ACCAAGGTCCCGGTGGGGGACCAACCTCCCGACATCGAGTTCCAGATCCGAGACATGCTTATGCAGTTTG
TCACCAAGGAGAACTGCCTCATCCTGGCCGTGTCCCCCGCCAACTCTGACCTGGCCAATTCTGACGCCCT
CAAGGTCGCCAAGGAGGTGGACCCCCAGGGCCAGCGCACCATCGGGGTCATCACCAAGCTGGACCTGATG
GACGAGGGCACAGATGCCCGTGATGTGCTGGAGAACAAGCTGCTCCCCCTGCGCAGAGGCTACATTGGAG
TGGTGAACCGGAGCCAGAAGGACATTGATGGCAAGAAGGACATTACCGCCGCCTTGGCTGCTGAACGAAA
GTTCTTCCTCTCCCATCCATCTTATCGCCACTTGGCTGACCGTATGGGCACGCCCTACCTGCAGAAGGTC
CTCAATCAGCAACTGACGAACCACATCGCCGCCGCCCTGCCGGGGCTGCGGAACAAGCTGCAGAGCCAGC
TACTGTCCATTGAGAAGGAGGTGGAGGAATACAAGAACTTCCGCCCTGATGACCCAGCTCGCAAGACCAA
GGCCCTGCTGCAGATGGTCCAGCAGTTTGCCGTAGACTTTGAGAAGCGCATTGAGGGCTCAGGAGATCAG
ATCGACACCTACGAACTGTCAGGGGGAGCCCGCATTAACCGAATCTTCCACGAGCGCTTCCCTTTCGAGC
TGGTCAAGATGGAGTTTGATGAGAAGGAACTCCGAAGGGAGATCAGCTATGCTATCAAGAATATCCATGG
CATTAGAACGGGGCTGTTTACCCCAGACATGGCCTTTGAGACCATTGTGAAAAAGCAGGTGAAGAAGATC
CGAGAACCGTGTCTCAAGTGTGTGGACATGGTTATCTCGGAGCTAATCAGCACCGTTAGACAGTGCACCA
AGAAGCTCCAGCAGTACCCGCGGCTACGGGAGGAGATGGAGCGCATCGTGACCACCCACATCCGGGAGCG
CGAGGGCCGCACTAAGGAGCAGGTCATGCTTCTCATCGATATCGAGCTGGCTTACATGAACACCAACCAT
GAGGACTTCATAGGCTTTGCCAATGCTCAGCAGAGGAGCAACCAGATGAACAAGAAGAAGACTTCAGGGA
ACCAGGATGAGATTCTGGTCATCCGCAAGGGCTGGCTGACTATCAATAATATTGGCATCATGAAAGGGGG
CTCCAAGGAGTACTGGTTTGTGCTGACTGCTGAGAATCTGTCCTGGTACAAGGATGATGAGGAGAAAGAG
AAGAAATACATGCTGTCTGTGGACAACCTCAAGCTGCGGGACGTGGAGAAGGGCTTTATGTCGAGCAAGC
ATATCTTTGCCCTCTTTAACACGGAGCAGAGGAATGTCTACAAGGATTATCGGCAGCTGGAGCTAGCCTG
TGAGACACAGGAGGAGGTGGACAGCTGGAAGGCCTCCTTCCTGAGGGCTGGCGTGTACCCTGAGCGTGTT
GGGGACAAAGAGAAAGCCAGCGAGACCGAGGAGAATGGCTCCGACAGCTTCATGCATTCCATGGACCCAC
AGCTGGAACGGCAAGTGGAGACCATCCGGAATCTTGTGGACTCATACATGGCCATTGTCAACAAGACCGT
GAGGGACCTCATGCCCAAGACCATCATGCACCTCATGATTAACAATACCAAGGAGTTCATCTTCTCGGAG
CTGCTGGCCAACCTGTACTCGTGTGGGGACCAGAACACGCTGATGGAGGAGTCGGCGGAGCAGGCACAGC
GGCGCGACGAGATGCTGCGCATGTACCACGCACTGAAGGAGGCGCTCAGCATCATCGGCAACATCAACAC
GACCACCGTCAGCACGCCCATGCCCCCGCCCGTGGACGACTCCTGGCTGCAGGTGCAGAGCGTACCGGCC
GGACGCAGGTCGCCCACGTCCAGCCCCACGCCGCAGCGCCGAGCCCCCGCCGTGCCCCCAGCCCGGCCCG
GGTCGCGGGGCCCTGCTCCTGGGCCTCCGCCTGCTGGGTCCGCCCTGGGGGGGGCGCCCCCCGTGCCCTC
CAGGCCGGGGGCTTCCCCTGACCCTTTCGGCCCTCCCCCTCAGGTGCCCTCGCGCCCCAACCGCGCCCCG
CCCGGGGTCCCCAGCCGATCGGGTCAGGCAAGTCCATCCCGTCCTGAGAGCCCCAGGCCCCCCTTCGACA
AGCTT
