[The description below was written by a language model from this plasmid's Addgene catalogue record.]
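Description:
pEGFP-N1 Dynamin1 R290A D291A T292A is a mammalian expression plasmid built on the Clontech pEGFP-N1 backbone. It carries human dynamin 1 (DNM1) cloned upstream of, and in frame with, the backbone's EGFP coding sequence, so the protein is produced with a C-terminal EGFP tag. Transcription is driven by the CMV promoter, a strong constitutive promoter widely used for transient expression in cultured mammalian cells. The listed 3′ sequencing primer indicates that an SV40 polyadenylation signal lies downstream of the fusion. The plasmid is propagated in standard E. coli cloning strains as a high-copy plasmid under kanamycin selection. The record includes no feature table, so other backbone elements, such as the replication origins or any mammalian selection cassette, are not documented here, and the cloning method is listed as unknown.

The dynamin 1 insert carries three adjacent alanine substitutions, R290A, D291A and T292A. The record does not state their functional consequence or which domain or interface they are meant to disrupt. Dynamin is a large GTPase that polymerises around the necks of budding vesicles and drives membrane fission during endocytosis. The associated publication concerns the cryo-EM structure of the dynamin polymer assembled on lipid membrane, so this mutant was plausibly made to test residues highlighted by that structure, although the record does not say so. The stated purpose is mammalian expression of GFP-tagged dynamin, and the EGFP tag allows the mutant protein's localisation and behaviour to be followed by fluorescence microscopy in cells, typically alongside the wild-type fusion.
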