Addgene plasmid #112103: pEGFP-N1 Dynamin1 R290A D291A T292A
Purpose: Mammalian expression of GFP-tagged Dynamin protein.
Depositing lab: Justin Taraska. Depositing organization: National Heart, Lung, and Blood Institute (NHLBI). Publication: Cryo-EM of the dynamin polymer assembled on lipid membrane. Kong L, Sochacki KA, Wang H, Fang S, Canagarajah B, Kehr AD, Rice WJ, Strub MP, Taraska JW, Hinshaw JE. Nature. 2018 Aug;560(7717):258-262. doi: 10.1038/s41586-018-0378-6. Epub 2018 Aug 1. PubMed 30069048.
Backbone
  Vector backbone: pEGFP-N1
  Backbone manufacturer: Clontech
  Vector type: Mammalian Expression
Growth in bacteria
  Bacterial resistance: Kanamycin, 50 μg/mL
  Growth temperature: 37°C
  Growth strain: DH5alpha
  Copy number: High Copy
Gene/Insert
  Gene/Insert name: Dynamin1
  Species: H. sapiens (human)
  Mutation: R290A D291A T292A
  Entrez Gene: DNM1 (a.k.a. DEE31, DNM, EIEE31)
  Promoter: CMV
  Tag / fusion protein: EGFP (C terminal on backbone)
  Cloning method: Unknown
  Sequencing primers: 5′ CMV-F; 3′ SV40-pArev
Terms and licenses: Academic/Nonprofit Terms; Industry Terms: Not Available to Industry
How to cite: pEGFP-N1 Dynamin1 R290A D291A T292A was a gift from Justin Taraska (Addgene plasmid # 112103 ; http://n2t.net/addgene:112103 ; RRID:Addgene_112103)
