LOCUS       Exported 7319 bp ds-DNA circular SYN 13-MAY-2021
DEFINITION  Mammalian expression of GFP-tagged Dynamin protein..
ACCESSION   .
VERSION     .
KEYWORDS    pEGFP-N1 Dynamin1 R290A D291A T292A
SOURCE      synthetic DNA construct
  ORGANISM  synthetic DNA construct
REFERENCE   1 (bases 1 to 7319)
  AUTHORS   Kong L, Sochacki KA, Wang H, Fang S, Canagarajah B, Kehr AD, Rice
            WJ, Strub MP, Taraska JW, Hinshaw JE
  TITLE     Cryo-EM of the dynamin polymer assembled on lipid membrane.
  JOURNAL   Nature. 2018 Aug;560(7717):258-262. doi: 10.1038/s41586-018-0378-6.
            Epub 2018 Aug 1.
  PUBMED    30069048
REFERENCE   2 (bases 1 to 7319)
  AUTHORS   .
  TITLE     Direct Submission
  JOURNAL   Exported May 13, 2021 from SnapGene Server 1.1.58
            http://www.snapgene.com
FEATURES             Location/Qualifiers
     source          1..7319
                     /organism="synthetic DNA construct"
                     /mol_type="other DNA"
     enhancer        61..364
                     /label=CMV enhancer
                     /note="human cytomegalovirus immediate early enhancer"
     promoter        365..568
                     /label=CMV promoter
                     /note="human cytomegalovirus (CMV) immediate early
                     promoter"
     primer_bind     519..539
                     /label=CMV-F
                     /note="Human CMV immediate early promoter, forward primer"
     regulatory      3259..3268
                     /regulatory_class="other"
                     /note="vertebrate consensus sequence for strong initiation
                     of translation (Kozak, 1987)"
     CDS             3265..3984
                     /codon_start=1
                     /product="the original enhanced GFP (Yang et al., 1996)"
                     /label=EGFP
                     /note="mammalian codon-optimized"
                     /translation="MVSKGEELFTGVVPILVELDGDVNGHKFSVSGEGEGDATYGKLTL
                     KFICTTGKLPVPWPTLVTTLTYGVQCFSRYPDHMKQHDFFKSAMPEGYVQERTIFFKDD
                     GNYKTRAEVKFEGDTLVNRIELKGIDFKEDGNILGHKLEYNYNSHNVYIMADKQKNGIK
                     VNFKIRHNIEDGSVQLADHYQQNTPIGDGPVLLPDNHYLSTQSALSKDPNEKRDHMVLL
                     EFVTAAGITLGMDELYK"
     CDS             3265..3981
                     /codon_start=1
                     /product="enhanced GFP"
                     /label=EGFP
                     /translation="MVSKGEELFTGVVPILVELDGDVNGHKFSVSGEGEGDATYGKLTL
                     KFICTTGKLPVPWPTLVTTLTYGVQCFSRYPDHMKQHDFFKSAMPEGYVQERTIFFKDD
                     GNYKTRAEVKFEGDTLVNRIELKGIDFKEDGNILGHKLEYNYNSHNVYIMADKQKNGIK
                     VNFKIRHNIEDGSVQLADHYQQNTPIGDGPVLLPDNHYLSTQSALSKDPNEKRDHMVLL
                     EFVTAAGITLGMDELYK"
     primer_bind     complement(3310..3331)
                     /label=EGFP-N
                     /note="EGFP, reverse primer"
     primer_bind     complement(3571..3590)
                     /label=EXFP-R
                     /note="For distinguishing EGFP variants, reverse primer"
     primer_bind     3918..3939
                     /label=EGFP-C
                     /note="EGFP, forward primer"
     polyA_signal    4107..4228
                     /label=SV40 poly(A) signal
                     /note="SV40 polyadenylation signal"
     primer_bind     complement(4144..4163)
                     /label=SV40pA-R
                     /note="SV40 polyA, reverse primer"
     primer_bind     4198..4217
                     /label=EBV-rev
                     /note="SV40 polyA terminator, reverse primer"
     rep_origin      complement(4235..4690)
                     /direction=LEFT
                     /label=f1 ori
                     /note="f1 bacteriophage origin of replication; arrow
                     indicates direction of (+) strand synthesis"
     primer_bind     complement(4372..4393)
                     /label=F1ori-F
                     /note="F1 origin, forward primer"
     primer_bind     4584..4603
                     /label=F1ori-R
                     /note="F1 origin, reverse primer"
     promoter        4717..4821
                     /gene="bla"
                     /label=AmpR promoter
     promoter        4823..5180
                     /label=SV40 promoter
                     /note="SV40 enhancer and early promoter"
     primer_bind     complement(4846..4866)
                     /label=pBABE 3'
                     /note="SV40 enhancer, reverse primer for pBABE vectors"
     rep_origin      5031..5166
                     /label=SV40 ori
                     /note="SV40 origin of replication"
     primer_bind     5093..5112
                     /label=SV40pro-F
                     /note="SV40 promoter/origin, forward primer"
     CDS             5215..6009
                     /codon_start=1
                     /gene="aph(3')-II (or nptII)"
                     /product="aminoglycoside phosphotransferase from Tn5"
                     /label=NeoR/KanR
                     /note="confers resistance to neomycin, kanamycin, and G418
                     (Geneticin(R))"
                     /translation="MIEQDGLHAGSPAAWVERLFGYDWAQQTIGCSDAAVFRLSAQGRP
                     VLFVKTDLSGALNELQDEAARLSWLATTGVPCAAVLDVVTEAGRDWLLLGEVPGQDLLS
                     SHLAPAEKVSIMADAMRRLHTLDPATCPFDHQAKHRIERARTRMEAGLVDQDDLDEEHQ
                     GLAPAELFARLKASMPDGEDLVVTHGDACLPNIMVENGRFSGFIDCGRLGVADRYQDIA
                     LATRDIAEELGGEWADRFLVLYGIAAPDSQRIAFYRLLDEFF"
     primer_bind     complement(5269..5288)
                     /label=Neo-R
                     /note="Neomycin resistance gene, reverse primer"
     primer_bind     5879..5898
                     /label=Neo-F
                     /note="Neomycin resistance gene, forward primer"
     primer_bind     complement(6197..6216)
                     /label=TK-pA-R
                     /note="Thymidine kinase polyA, reverse primer"
     polyA_signal    6241..6288
                     /label=HSV TK poly(A) signal
                     /note="herpes simplex virus thymidine kinase
                     polyadenylation signal (Cole and Stacy, 1985)"
     rep_origin      6617..7205
                     /direction=RIGHT
                     /label=ori
                     /note="high-copy-number ColE1/pMB1/pBR322/pUC origin of
                     replication"
     primer_bind     7106..7125
                     /label=pBR322ori-F
                     /note="pBR322 origin, forward primer"
ORIGIN
        1 tagttattaa tagtaatcaa ttacggggtc attagttcat agcccatata tggagttccg
       61 cgttacataa cttacggtaa atggcccgcc tggctgaccg cccaacgacc cccgcccatt
      121 gacgtcaata atgacgtatg ttcccatagt aacgccaata gggactttcc attgacgtca
      181 atgggtggag tatttacggt aaactgccca cttggcagta catcaagtgt atcatatgcc
      241 aagtacgccc cctattgacg tcaatgacgg taaatggccc gcctggcatt atgcccagta
      301 catgacctta tgggactttc ctacttggca gtacatctac gtattagtca tcgctattac
      361 catggtgatg cggttttggc agtacatcaa tgggcgtgga tagcggtttg actcacgggg
      421 atttccaagt ctccacccca ttgacgtcaa tgggagtttg ttttggcacc aaaatcaacg
      481 ggactttcca aaatgtcgta acaactccgc cccattgacg caaatgggcg gtaggcgtgt
      541 acggtgggag gtctatataa gcagagctgg tttagtgaac cgtcagatcc gctagcgcta
      601 ccggactcag atcctgccat gggcaaccgc ggcatggaag atctcatccc gctggtcaac
      661 cggctgcaag acgccttctc tgccatcggc cagaacgcgg acctcgacct gccgcagatc
      721 gctgtggtgg gcggccagag cgccggcaag agctcggtgc tcgagaattt cgtaggcagg
      781 gacttcttgc ctcgaggatc tggcattgtt acccgacgtc ccctggtctt gcagctggtc
      841 aatgcaacca cagaatatgc cgagttcctg cactgcaagg gaaagaaatt caccgacttc
      901 gaggaggtgc gccttgagat cgaggccgag accgacaggg tcaccggcac caacaagggc
      961 atctcgccgg tgcctatcaa cctccgcgtc tactcgccgc acgtgctgaa cctgaccctg
     1021 gtggacctgc ccggaatgac caaggtcccg gtgggggacc aacctcccga catcgagttc
     1081 cagatccgag acatgcttat gcagtttgtc accaaggaga actgcctcat cctggccgtg
     1141 tcccccgcca actctgacct ggccaattct gacgccctca aggtcgccaa ggaggtggac
     1201 ccccagggcc agcgcaccat cggggtcatc accaagctgg acctgatgga cgagggcaca
     1261 gatgcccgtg atgtgctgga gaacaagctg ctccccctgc gcagaggcta cattggagtg
     1321 gtgaaccgga gccagaagga cattgatggc aagaaggaca ttaccgccgc cttggctgct
     1381 gaacgaaagt tcttcctctc ccatccatct tatcgccact tggctgaccg tatgggcacg
     1441 ccctacctgc agaaggtcct caatcagcaa ctgacgaacc acatcgccgc cgccctgccg
     1501 gggctgcgga acaagctgca gagccagcta ctgtccattg agaaggaggt ggaggaatac
     1561 aagaacttcc gccctgatga cccagctcgc aagaccaagg ccctgctgca gatggtccag
     1621 cagtttgccg tagactttga gaagcgcatt gagggctcag gagatcagat cgacacctac
     1681 gaactgtcag ggggagcccg cattaaccga atcttccacg agcgcttccc tttcgagctg
     1741 gtcaagatgg agtttgatga gaaggaactc cgaagggaga tcagctatgc tatcaagaat
     1801 atccatggca ttagaacggg gctgtttacc ccagacatgg cctttgagac cattgtgaaa
     1861 aagcaggtga agaagatccg agaaccgtgt ctcaagtgtg tggacatggt tatctcggag
     1921 ctaatcagca ccgttagaca gtgcaccaag aagctccagc agtacccgcg gctacgggag
     1981 gagatggagc gcatcgtgac cacccacatc cgggagcgcg agggccgcac taaggagcag
     2041 gtcatgcttc tcatcgatat cgagctggct tacatgaaca ccaaccatga ggacttcata
     2101 ggctttgcca atgctcagca gaggagcaac cagatgaaca agaagaagac ttcagggaac
     2161 caggatgaga ttctggtcat ccgcaagggc tggctgacta tcaataatat tggcatcatg
     2221 aaagggggct ccaaggagta ctggtttgtg ctgactgctg agaatctgtc ctggtacaag
     2281 gatgatgagg agaaagagaa gaaatacatg ctgtctgtgg acaacctcaa gctgcgggac
     2341 gtggagaagg gctttatgtc gagcaagcat atctttgccc tctttaacac ggagcagagg
     2401 aatgtctaca aggattatcg gcagctggag ctagcctgtg agacacagga ggaggtggac
     2461 agctggaagg cctccttcct gagggctggc gtgtaccctg agcgtgttgg ggacaaagag
     2521 aaagccagcg agaccgagga gaatggctcc gacagcttca tgcattccat ggacccacag
     2581 ctggaacggc aagtggagac catccggaat cttgtggact catacatggc cattgtcaac
     2641 aagaccgtga gggacctcat gcccaagacc atcatgcacc tcatgattaa caataccaag
     2701 gagttcatct tctcggagct gctggccaac ctgtactcgt gtggggacca gaacacgctg
     2761 atggaggagt cggcggagca ggcacagcgg cgcgacgaga tgctgcgcat gtaccacgca
     2821 ctgaaggagg cgctcagcat catcggcaac atcaacacga ccaccgtcag cacgcccatg
     2881 cccccgcccg tggacgactc ctggctgcag gtgcagagcg taccggccgg acgcaggtcg
     2941 cccacgtcca gccccacgcc gcagcgccga gcccccgccg tgcccccagc ccggcccggg
     3001 tcgcggggcc ctgctcctgg gcctccgcct gctgggtccg ccctgggggg ggcgcccccc
     3061 gtgccctcca ggccgggggc ttcccctgac cctttcggcc ctccccctca ggtgccctcg
     3121 cgccccaacc gcgccccgcc cggggtcccc agccgatcgg gtcaggcaag tccatcccgt
     3181 cctgagagcc ccaggccccc cttcgacaag cttcgaattc tgcagtcgac ggtaccgcgg
     3241 gcccgggatc caccggtcgc caccatggtg agcaagggcg aggagctgtt caccggggtg
     3301 gtgcccatcc tggtcgagct ggacggcgac gtaaacggcc acaagttcag cgtgtccggc
     3361 gagggcgagg gcgatgccac ctacggcaag ctgaccctga agttcatctg caccaccggc
     3421 aagctgcccg tgccctggcc caccctcgtg accaccctga cctacggcgt gcagtgcttc
     3481 agccgctacc ccgaccacat gaagcagcac gacttcttca agtccgccat gcccgaaggc
     3541 tacgtccagg agcgcaccat cttcttcaag gacgacggca actacaagac ccgcgccgag
     3601 gtgaagttcg agggcgacac cctggtgaac cgcatcgagc tgaagggcat cgacttcaag
     3661 gaggacggca acatcctggg gcacaagctg gagtacaact acaacagcca caacgtctat
     3721 atcatggccg acaagcagaa gaacggcatc aaggtgaact tcaagatccg ccacaacatc
     3781 gaggacggca gcgtgcagct cgccgaccac taccagcaga acacccccat cggcgacggc
     3841 cccgtgctgc tgcccgacaa ccactacctg agcacccagt ccgccctgag caaagacccc
     3901 aacgagaagc gcgatcacat ggtcctgctg gagttcgtga ccgccgccgg gatcactctc
     3961 ggcatggacg agctgtacaa gtaaagcggc cgcgactcta gatcataatc agccatacca
     4021 catttgtaga ggttttactt gctttaaaaa acctcccaca cctccccctg aacctgaaac
     4081 ataaaatgaa tgcaattgtt gttgttaact tgtttattgc agcttataat ggttacaaat
     4141 aaagcaatag catcacaaat ttcacaaata aagcattttt ttcactgcat tctagttgtg
     4201 gtttgtccaa actcatcaat gtatcttaag gcgtaaattg taagcgttaa tattttgtta
     4261 aaattcgcgt taaatttttg ttaaatcagc tcatttttta accaataggc cgaaatcggc
     4321 aaaatccctt ataaatcaaa agaatagacc gagatagggt tgagtgttgt tccagtttgg
     4381 aacaagagtc cactattaaa gaacgtggac tccaacgtca aaggnnnnnn nnnnnnnnnn
     4441 nnnnnnnnnn nnnnnnnnnn nnnnnnnnnn nnntnnnnnn nnnnnnnnnn nnnnnnnnnn
     4501 nnnnnnnnnn nnnnnnnnnn nnnnnnnnnn nnnnnnnnnn nnnnnnnnnn nnnnnnnnnn
     4561 nnnnngnnnn nnnnnnnnnn nnnnnnnnnn nnnnnnnnnn nnnnnnnnnn nnnnnnnnnn
     4621 nnnnnnnnnn nnnnnnnnnn nnnnnnnnnn nnnnnnnnnn nnnnnnnnnn nnnnnnnnnn
     4681 nnnnnnnnnn caggtggcac ttttcgggga aatgtgcgcg gaacccctat ttgtttattt
     4741 ttctaaatac attcaaatat gtatccgctc atgagacaat aaccctgata aatgcttcaa
     4801 taatattgaa aaaggaagag tcctgaggcg gaaagaacca gctgtggaat gtgtgtcagt
     4861 tagggtgtgg aaagtcccca ggctccccag caggcagaag tatgcaaagc atgcatctca
     4921 attagtcagc aaccaggtgt ggaaagtccc caggctcccc agcaggcaga agtatgcaaa
     4981 gcatgcatct caattagtca gcaaccatag tcccgcccct aactccgccc atcccgcccc
     5041 taactccgcc cagttccgcc cattctccgc cccatggctg actaattttt tttatttatg
     5101 cagaggccga ggccgcctcg gcctctgagc tattccagaa gtagtgagga ggcttttttg
     5161 gaggcctagg cttttgcaaa gatcgatcaa gagacaggat gaggatcgtt tcgcatgatt
     5221 gaacaagatg gattgcacgc aggttctccg gccgcttggg tggagaggct attcggctat
     5281 gactgggcac aacagacaat cggctgctct gatgccgccg tgttccggct gtcagcgcag
     5341 gggcgcccgg ttctttttgt caagaccgac ctgtccggtg ccctgaatga actgcaagac
     5401 gaggcagcgc ggctatcgtg gctggccacg acgggcgttc cttgcgcagc tgtgctcgac
     5461 gttgtcactg aagcgggaag ggactggctg ctattgggcg aagtgccggg gcaggatctc
     5521 ctgtcatctc accttgctcc tgccgagaaa gtatccatca tggctgatgc aatgcggcgg
     5581 ctgcatacgc ttgatccggc tacctgccca ttcgaccacc aagcgaaaca tcgcatcgag
     5641 cgagcacgta ctcggatgga agccggtctt gtcgatcagg atgatctgga cgaagagcat
     5701 caggggctcg cgccagccga actgttcgcc aggctcaagg cgagcatgcc cgacggcgag
     5761 gatctcgtcg tgacccatgg cgatgcctgc ttgccgaata tcatggtgga aaatggccgc
     5821 ttttctggat tcatcgactg tggccggctg ggtgtggcgg accgctatca ggacatagcg
     5881 ttggctaccc gtgatattgc tgaagagctt ggcggcgaat gggctgaccg cttcctcgtg
     5941 ctttacggta tcgccgctcc cgattcgcag cgcatcgcct tctatcgcct tcttgacgag
     6001 ttcttctgag cgggactctg gggttcgaaa tgaccgacca agcgacgccc aacctgccat
     6061 cacgagattt cgattccacc gccgccttct atgaaaggtt gggcttcgga atcgttttcc
     6121 gggacgccgg ctggatgatc ctccagcgcg gggatctcat gctggagttc ttcgcccacc
     6181 ctagggggag gctaactgaa acacggaagg agacaatacc ggaaggaacc cgcgctatga
     6241 cggcaataaa aagacagaat aaaacgcacg gtgttgggtc gtttgttcat aaacgcgggg
     6301 ttcggtccca gggctggcac tctgtcgata ccccaccgag accccattgg ggccaatacg
     6361 cccgcgtttc ttccttttcc ccaccccacc ccccaagttc gggtgaaggc ccagggctcg
     6421 cagccaacgt cggggcggca ggccctgcca tagcctcagg ttactcatat atactttaga
     6481 ttgatttaaa acttcatttt taatttaaaa ggatctaggt gaagatcctt tttgataatc
     6541 tcatgaccaa aatcccttaa cgtgagtttt cgttccactg agcgtcagac cccgtagaaa
     6601 agatcaaagg atcttcttga gatccttttt ttctgcgcgt aatctgctgc ttgcaaacaa
     6661 aaaaaccacc gctaccagcg gtggtttgtt tgccggatca agagctacca actctttttc
     6721 cgaaggtaac tggcttcagc agagcgcaga taccaaatac tgtccttcta gtgtagccgt
     6781 agttaggcca ccacttcaag aactctgtag caccgcctac atacctcgct ctgctaatcc
     6841 tgttaccagt ggctgctgcc agtggcgata agtcgtgtct taccgggttg gactcaagac
     6901 gatagttacc ggataaggcg cagcggtcgg gctgaacggg gggttcgtgc acacagccca
     6961 gcttggagcg aacgacctac accgaactga gatacctaca gcgtgagcta tgagaaagcg
     7021 ccacgcttcc cgaagggaga aaggcggaca ggtatccggt aagcggcagg gtcggaacag
     7081 gagagcgcac gagggagctt ccagggggaa acgcctggta tctttatagt cctgtcgggt
     7141 ttcgccacct ctgacttgag cgtcgatttt tgtgatgctc gtcagggggg cggagcctat
     7201 ggaaaaacgc cagcaacgcg gcctttttac ggttcctggc cttttgctgg ccttttgctc
     7261 acatgttctt tcctgcgtta tcccctgatt ctgtggataa ccgtattacc gccatgcat
//
