LOCUS       Exported 7319 bp ds-DNA circular SYN 13-MAY-2021
DEFINITION  Mammalian expression of GFP-tagged Dynamin protein..
ACCESSION   .
VERSION     .
KEYWORDS    pEGFP-N1 Dynamin1 R290A D291A T292A
SOURCE      synthetic DNA construct
  ORGANISM  synthetic DNA construct
REFERENCE   1 (bases 1 to 7319)
  AUTHORS   Kong L, Sochacki KA, Wang H, Fang S, Canagarajah B, Kehr AD, Rice
            WJ, Strub MP, Taraska JW, Hinshaw JE
  TITLE     Cryo-EM of the dynamin polymer assembled on lipid membrane.
  JOURNAL   Nature. 2018 Aug;560(7717):258-262. doi: 10.1038/s41586-018-0378-6.
            Epub 2018 Aug 1.
  PUBMED    30069048
REFERENCE   2 (bases 1 to 7319)
  AUTHORS   .
  TITLE     Direct Submission
  JOURNAL   Exported May 13, 2021 from SnapGene Server 1.1.58
            http://www.snapgene.com
FEATURES             Location/Qualifiers
     source          1..7319
                     /organism="synthetic DNA construct"
                     /mol_type="other DNA"
     enhancer        53..356
                     /label=CMV enhancer
                     /note="human cytomegalovirus immediate early enhancer"
     promoter        357..560
                     /label=CMV promoter
                     /note="human cytomegalovirus (CMV) immediate early
                     promoter"
     primer_bind     511..531
                     /label=CMV-F
                     /note="Human CMV immediate early promoter, forward primer"
     regulatory      3251..3260
                     /regulatory_class="other"
                     /note="vertebrate consensus sequence for strong initiation
                     of translation (Kozak, 1987)"
     CDS             3257..3976
                     /codon_start=1
                     /product="the original enhanced GFP (Yang et al., 1996)"
                     /label=EGFP
                     /note="mammalian codon-optimized"
                     /translation="MVSKGEELFTGVVPILVELDGDVNGHKFSVSGEGEGDATYGKLTL
                     KFICTTGKLPVPWPTLVTTLTYGVQCFSRYPDHMKQHDFFKSAMPEGYVQERTIFFKDD
                     GNYKTRAEVKFEGDTLVNRIELKGIDFKEDGNILGHKLEYNYNSHNVYIMADKQKNGIK
                     VNFKIRHNIEDGSVQLADHYQQNTPIGDGPVLLPDNHYLSTQSALSKDPNEKRDHMVLL
                     EFVTAAGITLGMDELYK"
     CDS             3257..3973
                     /codon_start=1
                     /product="enhanced GFP"
                     /label=EGFP
                     /translation="MVSKGEELFTGVVPILVELDGDVNGHKFSVSGEGEGDATYGKLTL
                     KFICTTGKLPVPWPTLVTTLTYGVQCFSRYPDHMKQHDFFKSAMPEGYVQERTIFFKDD
                     GNYKTRAEVKFEGDTLVNRIELKGIDFKEDGNILGHKLEYNYNSHNVYIMADKQKNGIK
                     VNFKIRHNIEDGSVQLADHYQQNTPIGDGPVLLPDNHYLSTQSALSKDPNEKRDHMVLL
                     EFVTAAGITLGMDELYK"
     primer_bind     complement(3302..3323)
                     /label=EGFP-N
                     /note="EGFP, reverse primer"
     primer_bind     complement(3563..3582)
                     /label=EXFP-R
                     /note="For distinguishing EGFP variants, reverse primer"
     primer_bind     3910..3931
                     /label=EGFP-C
                     /note="EGFP, forward primer"
     polyA_signal    4099..4220
                     /label=SV40 poly(A) signal
                     /note="SV40 polyadenylation signal"
     primer_bind     complement(4136..4155)
                     /label=SV40pA-R
                     /note="SV40 polyA, reverse primer"
     primer_bind     4190..4209
                     /label=EBV-rev
                     /note="SV40 polyA terminator, reverse primer"
     rep_origin      complement(4227..4682)
                     /direction=LEFT
                     /label=f1 ori
                     /note="f1 bacteriophage origin of replication; arrow
                     indicates direction of (+) strand synthesis"
     primer_bind     complement(4364..4385)
                     /label=F1ori-F
                     /note="F1 origin, forward primer"
     primer_bind     4576..4595
                     /label=F1ori-R
                     /note="F1 origin, reverse primer"
     promoter        4709..4813
                     /gene="bla"
                     /label=AmpR promoter
     promoter        4815..5172
                     /label=SV40 promoter
                     /note="SV40 enhancer and early promoter"
     primer_bind     complement(4838..4858)
                     /label=pBABE 3'
                     /note="SV40 enhancer, reverse primer for pBABE vectors"
     rep_origin      5023..5158
                     /label=SV40 ori
                     /note="SV40 origin of replication"
     primer_bind     5085..5104
                     /label=SV40pro-F
                     /note="SV40 promoter/origin, forward primer"
     CDS             5207..6001
                     /codon_start=1
                     /gene="aph(3')-II (or nptII)"
                     /product="aminoglycoside phosphotransferase from Tn5"
                     /label=NeoR/KanR
                     /note="confers resistance to neomycin, kanamycin, and G418
                     (Geneticin(R))"
                     /translation="MIEQDGLHAGSPAAWVERLFGYDWAQQTIGCSDAAVFRLSAQGRP
                     VLFVKTDLSGALNELQDEAARLSWLATTGVPCAAVLDVVTEAGRDWLLLGEVPGQDLLS
                     SHLAPAEKVSIMADAMRRLHTLDPATCPFDHQAKHRIERARTRMEAGLVDQDDLDEEHQ
                     GLAPAELFARLKASMPDGEDLVVTHGDACLPNIMVENGRFSGFIDCGRLGVADRYQDIA
                     LATRDIAEELGGEWADRFLVLYGIAAPDSQRIAFYRLLDEFF"
     primer_bind     complement(5261..5280)
                     /label=Neo-R
                     /note="Neomycin resistance gene, reverse primer"
     primer_bind     5871..5890
                     /label=Neo-F
                     /note="Neomycin resistance gene, forward primer"
     primer_bind     complement(6189..6208)
                     /label=TK-pA-R
                     /note="Thymidine kinase polyA, reverse primer"
     polyA_signal    6233..6280
                     /label=HSV TK poly(A) signal
                     /note="herpes simplex virus thymidine kinase
                     polyadenylation signal (Cole and Stacy, 1985)"
     rep_origin      6609..7197
                     /direction=RIGHT
                     /label=ori
                     /note="high-copy-number ColE1/pMB1/pBR322/pUC origin of
                     replication"
     primer_bind     7098..7117
                     /label=pBR322ori-F
                     /note="pBR322 origin, forward primer"
ORIGIN
        1 aatagtaatc aattacgggg tcattagttc atagcccata tatggagttc cgcgttacat
       61 aacttacggt aaatggcccg cctggctgac cgcccaacga cccccgccca ttgacgtcaa
      121 taatgacgta tgttcccata gtaacgccaa tagggacttt ccattgacgt caatgggtgg
      181 agtatttacg gtaaactgcc cacttggcag tacatcaagt gtatcatatg ccaagtacgc
      241 cccctattga cgtcaatgac ggtaaatggc ccgcctggca ttatgcccag tacatgacct
      301 tatgggactt tcctacttgg cagtacatct acgtattagt catcgctatt accatggtga
      361 tgcggttttg gcagtacatc aatgggcgtg gatagcggtt tgactcacgg ggatttccaa
      421 gtctccaccc cattgacgtc aatgggagtt tgttttggca ccaaaatcaa cgggactttc
      481 caaaatgtcg taacaactcc gccccattga cgcaaatggg cggtaggcgt gtacggtggg
      541 aggtctatat aagcagagct ggtttagtga accgtcagat ccgctagcgc taccggactc
      601 agatcctgcc atgggcaacc gcggcatgga agatctcatc ccgctggtca accggctgca
      661 agacgccttc tctgccatcg gccagaacgc ggacctcgac ctgccgcaga tcgctgtggt
      721 gggcggccag agcgccggca agagctcggt gctcgagaat ttcgtaggca gggacttctt
      781 gcctcgagga tctggcattg ttacccgacg tcccctggtc ttgcagctgg tcaatgcaac
      841 cacagaatat gccgagttcc tgcactgcaa gggaaagaaa ttcaccgact tcgaggaggt
      901 gcgccttgag atcgaggccg agaccgacag ggtcaccggc accaacaagg gcatctcgcc
      961 ggtgcctatc aacctccgcg tctactcgcc gcacgtgctg aacctgaccc tggtggacct
     1021 gcccggaatg accaaggtcc cggtggggga ccaacctccc gacatcgagt tccagatccg
     1081 agacatgctt atgcagtttg tcaccaagga gaactgcctc atcctggccg tgtcccccgc
     1141 caactctgac ctggccaatt ctgacgccct caaggtcgcc aaggaggtgg acccccaggg
     1201 ccagcgcacc atcggggtca tcaccaagct ggacctgatg gacgagggca cagatgcccg
     1261 tgatgtgctg gagaacaagc tgctccccct gcgcagaggc tacattggag tggtgaaccg
     1321 gagccagaag gacattgatg gcaagaagga cattaccgcc gccttggctg ctgaacgaaa
     1381 gttcttcctc tcccatccat cttatcgcca cttggctgac cgtatgggca cgccctacct
     1441 gcagaaggtc ctcaatcagc aactgacgaa ccacatcgcc gccgccctgc cggggctgcg
     1501 gaacaagctg cagagccagc tactgtccat tgagaaggag gtggaggaat acaagaactt
     1561 ccgccctgat gacccagctc gcaagaccaa ggccctgctg cagatggtcc agcagtttgc
     1621 cgtagacttt gagaagcgca ttgagggctc aggagatcag atcgacacct acgaactgtc
     1681 agggggagcc cgcattaacc gaatcttcca cgagcgcttc cctttcgagc tggtcaagat
     1741 ggagtttgat gagaaggaac tccgaaggga gatcagctat gctatcaaga atatccatgg
     1801 cattagaacg gggctgttta ccccagacat ggcctttgag accattgtga aaaagcaggt
     1861 gaagaagatc cgagaaccgt gtctcaagtg tgtggacatg gttatctcgg agctaatcag
     1921 caccgttaga cagtgcacca agaagctcca gcagtacccg cggctacggg aggagatgga
     1981 gcgcatcgtg accacccaca tccgggagcg cgagggccgc actaaggagc aggtcatgct
     2041 tctcatcgat atcgagctgg cttacatgaa caccaaccat gaggacttca taggctttgc
     2101 caatgctcag cagaggagca accagatgaa caagaagaag acttcaggga accaggatga
     2161 gattctggtc atccgcaagg gctggctgac tatcaataat attggcatca tgaaaggggg
     2221 ctccaaggag tactggtttg tgctgactgc tgagaatctg tcctggtaca aggatgatga
     2281 ggagaaagag aagaaataca tgctgtctgt ggacaacctc aagctgcggg acgtggagaa
     2341 gggctttatg tcgagcaagc atatctttgc cctctttaac acggagcaga ggaatgtcta
     2401 caaggattat cggcagctgg agctagcctg tgagacacag gaggaggtgg acagctggaa
     2461 ggcctccttc ctgagggctg gcgtgtaccc tgagcgtgtt ggggacaaag agaaagccag
     2521 cgagaccgag gagaatggct ccgacagctt catgcattcc atggacccac agctggaacg
     2581 gcaagtggag accatccgga atcttgtgga ctcatacatg gccattgtca acaagaccgt
     2641 gagggacctc atgcccaaga ccatcatgca cctcatgatt aacaatacca aggagttcat
     2701 cttctcggag ctgctggcca acctgtactc gtgtggggac cagaacacgc tgatggagga
     2761 gtcggcggag caggcacagc ggcgcgacga gatgctgcgc atgtaccacg cactgaagga
     2821 ggcgctcagc atcatcggca acatcaacac gaccaccgtc agcacgccca tgcccccgcc
     2881 cgtggacgac tcctggctgc aggtgcagag cgtaccggcc ggacgcaggt cgcccacgtc
     2941 cagccccacg ccgcagcgcc gagcccccgc cgtgccccca gcccggcccg ggtcgcgggg
     3001 ccctgctcct gggcctccgc ctgctgggtc cgccctgggg ggggcgcccc ccgtgccctc
     3061 caggccgggg gcttcccctg accctttcgg ccctccccct caggtgccct cgcgccccaa
     3121 ccgcgccccg cccggggtcc ccagccgatc gggtcaggca agtccatccc gtcctgagag
     3181 ccccaggccc cccttcgaca agcttcgaat tctgcagtcg acggtaccgc gggcccggga
     3241 tccaccggtc gccaccatgg tgagcaaggg cgaggagctg ttcaccgggg tggtgcccat
     3301 cctggtcgag ctggacggcg acgtaaacgg ccacaagttc agcgtgtccg gcgagggcga
     3361 gggcgatgcc acctacggca agctgaccct gaagttcatc tgcaccaccg gcaagctgcc
     3421 cgtgccctgg cccaccctcg tgaccaccct gacctacggc gtgcagtgct tcagccgcta
     3481 ccccgaccac atgaagcagc acgacttctt caagtccgcc atgcccgaag gctacgtcca
     3541 ggagcgcacc atcttcttca aggacgacgg caactacaag acccgcgccg aggtgaagtt
     3601 cgagggcgac accctggtga accgcatcga gctgaagggc atcgacttca aggaggacgg
     3661 caacatcctg gggcacaagc tggagtacaa ctacaacagc cacaacgtct atatcatggc
     3721 cgacaagcag aagaacggca tcaaggtgaa cttcaagatc cgccacaaca tcgaggacgg
     3781 cagcgtgcag ctcgccgacc actaccagca gaacaccccc atcggcgacg gccccgtgct
     3841 gctgcccgac aaccactacc tgagcaccca gtccgccctg agcaaagacc ccaacgagaa
     3901 gcgcgatcac atggtcctgc tggagttcgt gaccgccgcc gggatcactc tcggcatgga
     3961 cgagctgtac aagtaaagcg gccgcgactc tagatcataa tcagccatac cacatttgta
     4021 gaggttttac ttgctttaaa aaacctccca cacctccccc tgaacctgaa acataaaatg
     4081 aatgcaattg ttgttgttaa cttgtttatt gcagcttata atggttacaa ataaagcaat
     4141 agcatcacaa atttcacaaa taaagcattt ttttcactgc attctagttg tggtttgtcc
     4201 aaactcatca atgtatctta aggcgtaaat tgtaagcgtt aatattttgt taaaattcgc
     4261 gttaaatttt tgttaaatca gctcattttt taaccaatag gccgaaatcg gcaaaatccc
     4321 ttataaatca aaagaataga ccgagatagg gttgagtgtt gttccagttt ggaacaagag
     4381 tccactatta aagaacgtgg actccaacgt caaaggnnnn nnnnnnnnnn nnnnnnnnnn
     4441 nnnnnnnnnn nnnnnnnnnn nnnnntnnnn nnnnnnnnnn nnnnnnnnnn nnnnnnnnnn
     4501 nnnnnnnnnn nnnnnnnnnn nnnnnnnnnn nnnnnnnnnn nnnnnnnnnn nnnnnnngnn
     4561 nnnnnnnnnn nnnnnnnnnn nnnnnnnnnn nnnnnnnnnn nnnnnnnnnn nnnnnnnnnn
     4621 nnnnnnnnnn nnnnnnnnnn nnnnnnnnnn nnnnnnnnnn nnnnnaccgc tacagggcgc
     4681 gtcaggtggc acttttcggg gaaatgtgcg cggaacccct atttgtttat ttttctaaat
     4741 acattcaaat atgtatccgc tcatgagaca ataaccctga taaatgcttc aataatattg
     4801 aaaaaggaag agtcctgagg cggaaagaac cagctgtgga atgtgtgtca gttagggtgt
     4861 ggaaagtccc caggctcccc agcaggcaga agtatgcaaa gcatgcatct caattagtca
     4921 gcaaccaggt gtggaaagtc cccaggctcc ccagcaggca gaagtatgca aagcatgcat
     4981 ctcaattagt cagcaaccat agtcccgccc ctaactccgc ccatcccgcc cctaactccg
     5041 cccagttccg cccattctcc gccccatggc tgactaattt tttttattta tgcagaggcc
     5101 gaggccgcct cggcctctga gctattccag aagtagtgag gaggcttttt tggaggccta
     5161 ggcttttgca aagatcgatc aagagacagg atgaggatcg tttcgcatga ttgaacaaga
     5221 tggattgcac gcaggttctc cggccgcttg ggtggagagg ctattcggct atgactgggc
     5281 acaacagaca atcggctgct ctgatgccgc cgtgttccgg ctgtcagcgc aggggcgccc
     5341 ggttcttttt gtcaagaccg acctgtccgg tgccctgaat gaactgcaag acgaggcagc
     5401 gcggctatcg tggctggcca cgacgggcgt tccttgcgca gctgtgctcg acgttgtcac
     5461 tgaagcggga agggactggc tgctattggg cgaagtgccg gggcaggatc tcctgtcatc
     5521 tcaccttgct cctgccgaga aagtatccat catggctgat gcaatgcggc ggctgcatac
     5581 gcttgatccg gctacctgcc cattcgacca ccaagcgaaa catcgcatcg agcgagcacg
     5641 tactcggatg gaagccggtc ttgtcgatca ggatgatctg gacgaagagc atcaggggct
     5701 cgcgccagcc gaactgttcg ccaggctcaa ggcgagcatg cccgacggcg aggatctcgt
     5761 cgtgacccat ggcgatgcct gcttgccgaa tatcatggtg gaaaatggcc gcttttctgg
     5821 attcatcgac tgtggccggc tgggtgtggc ggaccgctat caggacatag cgttggctac
     5881 ccgtgatatt gctgaagagc ttggcggcga atgggctgac cgcttcctcg tgctttacgg
     5941 tatcgccgct cccgattcgc agcgcatcgc cttctatcgc cttcttgacg agttcttctg
     6001 agcgggactc tggggttcga aatgaccgac caagcgacgc ccaacctgcc atcacgagat
     6061 ttcgattcca ccgccgcctt ctatgaaagg ttgggcttcg gaatcgtttt ccgggacgcc
     6121 ggctggatga tcctccagcg cggggatctc atgctggagt tcttcgccca ccctaggggg
     6181 aggctaactg aaacacggaa ggagacaata ccggaaggaa cccgcgctat gacggcaata
     6241 aaaagacaga ataaaacgca cggtgttggg tcgtttgttc ataaacgcgg ggttcggtcc
     6301 cagggctggc actctgtcga taccccaccg agaccccatt ggggccaata cgcccgcgtt
     6361 tcttcctttt ccccacccca ccccccaagt tcgggtgaag gcccagggct cgcagccaac
     6421 gtcggggcgg caggccctgc catagcctca ggttactcat atatacttta gattgattta
     6481 aaacttcatt tttaatttaa aaggatctag gtgaagatcc tttttgataa tctcatgacc
     6541 aaaatccctt aacgtgagtt ttcgttccac tgagcgtcag accccgtaga aaagatcaaa
     6601 ggatcttctt gagatccttt ttttctgcgc gtaatctgct gcttgcaaac aaaaaaacca
     6661 ccgctaccag cggtggtttg tttgccggat caagagctac caactctttt tccgaaggta
     6721 actggcttca gcagagcgca gataccaaat actgttcttc tagtgtagcc gtagttaggc
     6781 caccacttca agaactctgt agcaccgcct acatacctcg ctctgctaat cctgttacca
     6841 gtggctgctg ccagtggcga taagtcgtgt cttaccgggt tggactcaag acgatagtta
     6901 ccggataagg cgcagcggtc gggctgaacg gggggttcgt gcacacagcc cagcttggag
     6961 cgaacgacct acaccgaact gagataccta cagcgtgagc tatgagaaag cgccacgctt
     7021 cccgaaggga gaaaggcgga caggtatccg gtaagcggca gggtcggaac aggagagcgc
     7081 acgagggagc ttccaggggg aaacgcctgg tatctttata gtcctgtcgg gtttcgccac
     7141 ctctgacttg agcgtcgatt tttgtgatgc tcgtcagggg ggcggagcct atggaaaaac
     7201 gccagcaacg cggccttttt acggttcctg gccttttgct ggccttttgc tcacatgttc
     7261 tttcctgcgt tatcccctga ttctgtggat aaccgtatta ccgccatgca ttagttatt
//
